>Addgene plasmid #196715 | lenti.Cas9.BFP.sgRNA.parental | addgene full sequence | sequence record 389692 | Addgene NGS Result
GGGCCCGTTTAAACCCGCTGATCAGCCTCGACTGTGCCTTCTAGTTGCCAGCCATCTGTTGTTTGCCCCT
CCCCCGTGCCTTCCTTGACCCTGGAAGGTGCCACTCCCACTGTCCTTTCCTAATAAAATGAGGAAATTGC
ATCGCATTGTCTGAGTAGGTGTCATTCTATTCTGGGGGGTGGGGTGGGGCAGGACAGCAAGGGGGAGGAT
TGGGAAGACAATAGCAGGCATGCTGGGGATGCGGTGGGCTCTATGGCTTCTGAGGCGGAAAGAACCAGCT
GGGGCTCTAGGGGGTATCCCC
[124 nt withheld, positions 302-425]
C
[91 nt withheld, positions 427-517]
A
[49 nt withheld, positions 519-567]
CCTTTGACGTTGGAGTCCACGTTCTTT
[37 nt withheld, positions 595-631]
ACCCTATCTCGGTCTATTCTTTTGATTTATAAGGGATTTTGCCGATTTCGGCCTATTGGTTAAAAAATGA
GCTGATTTAACAAAAATTTAACGCGAATTAATTCTGTGGAATGTGTGTCAGTTAGGGTGTGGAAAGTCCC
CAGGCTCCCCAGCAGGCAGAAGTATGCAAAGCATGCATCTCAATTAGTCAGCAACCAGGTGTGGAAAGTC
CCCAGGCTCCCCAGCAGGCAGAAGTATGCAAAGCATGCATCTCAATTAGTCAGCAACCATAGTCCCGCCC
CTAACTCCGCCCATCCCGCCCCTAACTCCGCCCAGTTCCGCCCATTCTCCGCCCCATGGCTGACTAATTT
TTTTTATTTATGCAGAGGCCGAGGCCGCCTCTGCCTCTGAGCTATTCCAGAAGTAGTGAGGAGGCTTTTT
TGGAGGCCTAGGCTTTTGCAAAAAGCTCCCGGGAGCTTGTATATCCATTTTCGGATCTGATCAGCACGTG
TTGACAATTAATCATCGGCATAGTATATCGGCATAGTATAATACGACAAGGTGAGGAACTAAACCATGGC
CAAGTTGACCAGTGCCGTTCCGGTGCTCACCGCGCGCGACGTCGCCGGAGCGGTCGAGTTCTGGACCGAC
CGGCTCGGGTTCTCCCGGGACTTCGTGGAGGACGACTTCGCCGGTGTGGTCCGGGACGACGTGACCCTGT
TCATCAGCGCGGTCCAGGACCAGGTGGTGCCGGACAACACCCTGGCCTGGGTGTGGGTGCGCGGCCTGGA
CGAGCTGTACGCCGAGTGGTCGGAGGTCGTGTCCACGAACTTCCGGGACGCCTCCGGGCCGGCCATGACC
GAGATCGGCGAGCAGCCGTGGGGGCGGGAGTTCGCCCTGCGCGACCCGGCCGGCAACTGCGTGCACTTCG
TGGCCGAGGAGCAGGACTGACACGTGCTACGAGATTTCGATTCCACCGCCGCCTTCTATGAAAGGTTGGG
CTTCGGAATCGTTTTCCGGGACGCCGGCTGGATGATCCTCCAGCGCGGGGATCTCATGCTGGAGTTCTTC
GCCCACCCCAACTTGTTTATTGCAGCTTATAATGGTTACAAATAAAGCAATAGCATCACAAATTTCACAA
ATAAAGCATTTTTTTCACTGCATTCTAGTTGTGGTTTGTCCAAACTCATCAATGTATCTTATCATGTCTG
TATACCGTCGACCTCTAGCTAGAGCTTGGCGTAATCATGGTCATAGCTGTTTCCTGTGTGAAATTGTTAT
CCGCTCACAATTCCACACAACATACGAGCCGGAAGCATAAAGTGTAAAGCCTGGGGTGCCTAATGAGTGA
GCTAACTCACATTAATTGCGTTGCGCTCACTGCCCGCTTTCCAGTCGGGAAACCTGTCGTGCCAGCTGCA
TTAATGAATCGGCCAACGCGCGGGGAGAGGCGGTTTGCGTATTGGGCGCTCTTCCGCTTCCTCGCTCACT
GACTCGCTGCGCTCGGTCGTTCGGCTGCGGCGAGCGGTATCAGCTCACTCAAAGGCGGTAATACGGTTAT
CCACAGAATCAGGGGATAACGCAGGAAAGAACATGTGAGCAAAAGGCCAGCAAAAGGCCAGGAACCGTAA
AAAGGCCGCGTTGCTGGCGTTTTTCCATAGGCTCCGCCCCCCTGACGAGCATCACAAAAATCGACGCTCA
AGTCAGAGGTGGCGAAACCCGACAGGACTATAAAGATACCAGGCGTTTCCCCCTGGAAGCTCCCTCGTGC
GCTCTCCTGTTCCGACCCTGCCGCTTACCGGATACCTGTCCGCCTTTCTCCCTTCGGGAAGCGTGGCGCT
TTCTCATAGCTCACGCTGTAGGTATCTCAGTTCGGTGTAGGTCGTTCGCTCCAAGCTGGGCTGTGTGCAC
GAACCCCCCGTTCAGCCCGACCGCTGCGCCTTATCCGGTAACTATCGTCTTGAGTCCAACCCGGTAAGAC
ACGACTTATCGCCACTGGCAGCAGCCACTGGTAACAGGATTAGCAGAGCGAGGTATGTAGGCGGTGCTAC
AGAGTTCTTGAAGTGGTGGCCTAACTACGGCTACACTAGAAGAACAGTATTTGGTATCTGCGCTCTGCTG
AAGCCAGTTACCTTCGGAAAAAGAGTTGGTAGCTCTTGATCCGGCAAACAAACCACCGCTGGTAGCGGTG
GTTTTTTTGTTTGCAAGCAGCAGATTACGCGCAGAAAAAAAGGATCTCAAGAAGATCCTTTGATCTTTTC
TACGGGGTCTGACGCTCAGTGGAACGAAAACTCACGTTAAGGGATTTTGGTCATGAGATTATCAAAAAGG
ATCTTCACCTAGATCCTTTTAAATTAAAAATGAAGTTTTAAATCAATCTAAAGTATATATGAGTAAACTT
GGTCTGACAGTTACCAATGCTTAATCAGTGAGGCACCTATCTCAGCGATCTGTCTATTTCGTTCATCCAT
AGTTGCCTGACTCCCCGTCGTGTAGATAACTACGATACGGGAGGGCTTACCATCTGGCCCCAGTGCTGCA
ATGATACCGCGAGACCCACGCTCACCGGCTCCAGATTTATCAGCAATAAACCAGCCAGCCGGAAGGGCCG
AGCGCAGAAGTGGTCCTGCAACTTTATCCGCCTCCATCCAGTCTATTAATTGTTGCCGGGAAGCTAGAGT
AAGTAGTTCGCCAGTTAATAGTTTGCGCAACGTTGTTGCCATTGCTACAGGCATCGTGGTGTCACGCTCG
TCGTTTGGTATGGCTTCATTCAGCTCCGGTTCCCAACGATCAAGGCGAGTTACATGATCCCCCATGTTGT
GCAAAAAAGCGGTTAGCTCCTTCGGTCCTCCGATCGTTGTCAGAAGTAAGTTGGCCGCAGTGTTATCACT
CATGGTTATGGCAGCACTGCATAATTCTCTTACTGTCATGCCATCCGTAAGATGCTTTTCTGTGACTGGT
GAGTACTCAACCAAGTCATTCTGAGAATAGTGTATGCGGCGACCGAGTTGCTCTTGCCCGGCGTCAATAC
GGGATAATACCGCGCCACATAGCAGAACTTTAAAAGTGCTCATCATTGGAAAACGTTCTTCGGGGCGAAA
ACTCTCAAGGATCTTACCGCTGTTGAGATCCAGTTCGATGTAACCCACTCGTGCACCCAACTGATCTTCA
GCATCTTTTACTTTCACCAGCGTTTCTGGGTGAGCAAAAACAGGAAGGCAAAATGCCGCAAAAAAGGGAA
TAAGGGCGACACGGAAATGTTGAATACTCATACTCTTCCTTTTTCAATATTATTGAAGCATTTATCAGGG
TTATTGTCTCATGAGCGGATACATATTTGAATGTATTTAGAAAAATAAACAAATAGGGGTTCCGCGCACA
TTTCCCCGAAAAGTGCCACCTGACGTCGACGGATCGGGAGATCTCCCGATCCCCTATGGTGCACTCTCAG
TACAATCTGCTCTGATGCCGCATAGTTAAGCCAGTATCTGCTCCCTGCTTGTGTGTTGGAGGTCGCTGAG
TAGTGCGCGAGCAAAATTTAAGCTACAACAAGGCAAGGCTTGACCGACAATTGCATGAAGAATCTGCTTA
GGGTTAGGCGTTTTGCGCTGCTTCGCGATGTACGGGCCAGATATACGCGTTGACATTGATTATTGACTAG
TTATTAATAGTAATCAATTACGGGGTCATTAGTTCATAGCCCATATATGGAGTTCCGCGTTACATAACTT
ACGGTAAATGGCCCGCCTGGCTGACCGCCCAACGACCCCCGCCCATTGACGTCAATAATGACGTATGTTC
CCATAGTAACGCCAATAGGGACTTTCCATTGACGTCAATGGGTGGAGTATTTACGGTAAACTGCCCACTT
GGCAGTACATCAAGTGTATCATATGCCAAGTACGCCCCCTATTGACGTCAATGACGGTAAATGGCCCGCC
TGGCATTATGCCCAGTACATGACCTTATGGGACTTTCCTACTTGGCAGTACATCTACGTATTAGTCATCG
CTATTACCATGGTGATGCGGTTTTGGCAGTACATCAATGGGCGTGGATAGCGGTTTGACTCACGGGGATT
TCCAAGTCTCCACCCCATTGACGTCAATGGGAGTTTGTTTTGGCACCAAAATCAACGGGACTTTCCAAAA
TGTCGTAACAACTCCGCCCCATTGACGCAAATGGGCGGTAGGCGTGTACGGTGGGAGGTCTATATAAGCA
GCGCGTTTTGCCTGTACTGGGTCTCTCTGGTTAGACCAGATCTGAGCCTGGGAGCTCTCTGGCTAACTAG
GGAACCCACTGCTTAAGCCTCAATAAAGCTTGCCTTGAGTGCTTCAAGTAGTGTGTGCCCGTCTGTTGTG
TGACTCTGGTAACTAGAGATCCCTCAGACCCTTTTAGTCAGTGTGGAAAATCTCTAGCAGTGGCGCCCGA
ACAGGGACTTGAAAGCGAAAGGGAAACCAGAGGAGCTCTCTCGACGCAGGACTCGGCTTGCTGAAGCGCG
CACGGCAAGAGGCGAGGGGCGGCGACTGGTGAGTACGCCAAAAATTTTGACTAGCGGAGGCTAGAAGGAG
AGAGATGGGTGCGAGAGCGTCAGTATTAAGCGGGGGAGAATTAGATCGCGATGGGAAAAAATTCGGTTAA
GGCCAGGGGGAAAGAAAAAATATAAATTAAAACATATAGTATGGGCAAGCAGGGAGCTAGAACGATTCGC
AGTTAATCCTGGCCTGTTAGAAACATCAGAAGGCTGTAGACAAATACTGGGACAGCTACAACCATCCCTT
CAGACAGGATCAGAAGAACTTAGATCATTATATAATACAGTAGCAACCCTCTATTGTGTGCATCAAAGGA
TAGAGATAAAAGACACCAAGGAAGCTTTAGACAAGATAGAGGAAGAGCAAAACAAAAGTAAGACCACCGC
ACAGCAAGCGGCCGCTGATCTTCAGACCTGGAGGAGGAGATATGAGGGACAATTGGAGAAGTGAATTATA
TAAATATAAAGTAGTAAAAATTGAACCATTAGGAGTAGCACCCACCAAGGCAAAGAGAAGAGTGGTGCAG
AGAGAAAAAAGAGCAGTGGGAATAGGAGCTTTGTTCCTTGGGTTCTTGGGAGCAGCAGGAAGCACTATGG
GCGCAGCGTCAATGACGCTGACGGTACAGGCCAGACAATTATTGTCTGGTATAGTGCAGCAGCAGAACAA
TTTGCTGAGGGCTATTGAGGCGCAACAGCATCTGTTGCAACTCACAGTCTGGGGCATCAAGCAGCTCCAG
GCAAGAATCCTGGCTGTGGAAAGATACCTAAAGGATCAACAGCTCCTGGGGATTTGGGGTTGCTCTGGAA
AACTCATTTGCACCACTGCTGTGCCTTGGAATGCTAGTTGGAGTAATAAATCTCTGGAACAGATTTGGAA
TCACACGACCTGGATGGAGTGGGACAGAGAAATTAACAATTACACAAGCTTAATACACTCCTTAATTGAA
GAATCGCAAAACCAGCAAGAAAAGAATGAACAAGAATTATTGGAATTAGATAAATGGGCAAGTTTGTGGA
ATTGGTTTAACATAACAAATTGGCTGTGGTATATAAAATTATTCATAATGATAGTAGGAGGCTTGGTAGG
TTTAAGAATAGTTTTTGCTGTACTTTCTATAGTGAATAGAGTTAGGCAGGGATATTCACCATTATCGTTT
CAGACCCACCTCCCAACCCCGAGGGGACCCGACAGGCCCGAAGGAATAGAAGAAGAAGGTGGAGAGAGAG
ACAGAGACAGATCCATTCGATTAGTGAACGGATCGGCACTGCGTGCGCCAATTCTGCAGACAAATGGCAG
TATTCATCCACAATTTTAAAAGAAAAGGGGGGATTGGGGGGTACAGTGCAGGGGAAAGAATAGTAGACAT
AATAGCAACAGACATACAAACTAAAGAATTACAAAAACAAATTACAAAAATTCAAAATTTTCGGGTTTAT
TACAGGGACAGCAGAGATCCAGTTTGGTTAATTAGCTAGCTGCAAAGATGGATAAAGTTTTAAACAGAGA
GGAATCTTTGCAGCTAATGGACCTTCTAGGTCTTGAAAGGAGTGGGAATTGGCTCCGGTGCCCGTCAGTG
GGCAGAGCGCACATCGCCCACAGTCCCCGAGAAGTTGGGGGGAGGGGTCGGCAATTGAACCGGTGCCTAG
AGAAGGTGGCGCGGGGTAAACTGGGAAAGTGATGTCGTGTACTGGCTCCGCCTTTTTCCCGAGGGTGGGG
GAGAACCGTATATAAGTGCAGTAGTCGCCGTGAACGTTCTTTTTCGCAACGGGTTTGCCGCCAGAACACA
GGTAAGTGCCGTGTGTGGTTCCCGCGGGCCTGGCCTCTTTACGGGTTATGGCCCTTGCGTGCCTTGAATT
ACTTCCACCTGGCTGCAGTACGTGATTCTTGATCCCGAGCTTCGGGTTGGAAGTGGGTGGGAGAGTTCGA
GGCCTTGCGCTTAAGGAGCCCCTTCGCCTCGTGCTTGAGTTGAGGCCTGGCCTGGGCGCTGGGGCCGCCG
CGTGCGAATCTGGTGGCACCTTCGCGCCTGTCTCGCTGCTTTCGATAAGTCTCTAGCCATTTAAAATTTT
TGATGACCTGCTGCGACGCTTTTTTTCTGGCAAGATAGTCTTGTAAATGCGGGCCAAGATCTGCACACTG
GTATTTCGGTTTTTGGGGCCGCGGGCGGCGACGGGGCCCGTGCGTCCCAGCGCACATGTTCGGCGAGGCG
GGGCCTGCGAGCGCGGCCACCGAGAATCGGACGGGGGTAGTCTCAAGCTGGCCGGCCTGCTCTGGTGCCT
GGCCTCGCGCCGCCGTGTATCGCCCCGCCCTGGGCGGCAAGGCTGGCCCGGTCGGCACCAGTTGCGTGAG
CGGAAAGATGGCCGCTTCCCGGCCCTGCTGCAGGGAGCTCAAAATGGAGGACGCGGCGCTCGGGAGAGCG
GGCGGGTGAGTCACCCACACAAAGGAAAAGGGCCTTTCCGTCCTCAGCCGTCGCTTCATGTGACTCCACG
GAGTACCGGGCGCCGTCCAGGCACCTCGATTAGTTCTCGAGCTTTTGGAGTACGTCGTCTTTAGGTTGGG
GGGAGGGGTTTTATGCGATGGAGTTTCCCCACACTGAGTGGGTGGAGACTGAAGTTAGGCCAGCTTGGCA
CTTGATGTAATTCTCCTTGGAATTTGCCCTTTTTGAGTTTGGATCTTGGTTCATTCTCAAGCCTCAGACA
GTGGTTCAAAGTTTTTTTCTTCCATTTCAGGTGTCGTGACGTACGGCCACCATGAAAAGGCCGGCGGCCA
CGAAAAAGGCCGGCCAGGCAAAAAAGAAAAAGGACAAGAAGTACAGCATCGGCCTGGACATCGGCACCAA
CTCTGTGGGCTGGGCCGTGATCACCGACGAGTACAAGGTGCCCAGCAAGAAATTCAAGGTGCTGGGCAAC
ACCGACCGGCACAGCATCAAGAAGAACCTGATCGGAGCCCTGCTGTTCGACAGCGGCGAAACAGCCGAGG
CCACCCGGCTGAAGAGAACCGCCAGAAGAAGATACACCAGACGGAAGAACCGGATCTGCTATCTGCAAGA
GATCTTCAGCAACGAGATGGCCAAGGTGGACGACAGCTTCTTCCACAGACTGGAAGAGTCCTTCCTGGTG
GAAGAGGATAAGAAGCACGAGCGGCACCCCATCTTCGGCAACATCGTGGACGAGGTGGCCTACCACGAGA
AGTACCCCACCATCTACCACCTGAGAAAGAAACTGGTGGACAGCACCGACAAGGCCGACCTGCGGCTGAT
CTATCTGGCCCTGGCCCACATGATCAAGTTCCGGGGCCACTTCCTGATCGAGGGCGACCTGAACCCCGAC
AACAGCGACGTGGACAAGCTGTTCATCCAGCTGGTGCAGACCTACAACCAGCTGTTCGAGGAAAACCCCA
TCAACGCCAGCGGCGTGGACGCCAAGGCCATCCTGTCTGCCAGACTGAGCAAGAGCAGACGGCTGGAAAA
TCTGATCGCCCAGCTGCCCGGCGAGAAGAAGAATGGCCTGTTCGGAAACCTGATTGCCCTGAGCCTGGGC
CTGACCCCCAACTTCAAGAGCAACTTCGACCTGGCCGAGGATGCCAAACTGCAGCTGAGCAAGGACACCT
ACGACGACGACCTGGACAACCTGCTGGCCCAGATCGGCGACCAGTACGCCGACCTGTTTCTGGCCGCCAA
GAACCTGTCCGACGCCATCCTGCTGAGCGACATCCTGAGAGTGAACACCGAGATCACCAAGGCCCCCCTG
AGCGCCTCTATGATCAAGAGATACGACGAGCACCACCAGGACCTGACCCTGCTGAAAGCTCTCGTGCGGC
AGCAGCTGCCTGAGAAGTACAAAGAGATTTTCTTCGACCAGAGCAAGAACGGCTACGCCGGCTACATTGA
CGGCGGAGCCAGCCAGGAAGAGTTCTACAAGTTCATCAAGCCCATCCTGGAAAAGATGGACGGCACCGAG
GAACTGCTCGTGAAGCTGAACAGAGAGGACCTGCTGCGGAAGCAGCGGACCTTCGACAACGGCAGCATCC
CCCACCAGATCCACCTGGGAGAGCTGCACGCCATTCTGCGGCGGCAGGAAGATTTTTACCCATTCCTGAA
GGACAACCGGGAAAAGATCGAGAAGATCCTGACCTTCCGCATCCCCTACTACGTGGGCCCTCTGGCCAGG
GGAAACAGCAGATTCGCCTGGATGACCAGAAAGAGCGAGGAAACCATCACCCCCTGGAACTTCGAGGAAG
TGGTGGACAAGGGCGCTTCCGCCCAGAGCTTCATCGAGCGGATGACCAACTTCGATAAGAACCTGCCCAA
CGAGAAGGTGCTGCCCAAGCACAGCCTGCTGTACGAGTACTTCACCGTGTATAACGAGCTGACCAAAGTG
AAATACGTGACCGAGGGAATGAGAAAGCCCGCCTTCCTGAGCGGCGAGCAGAAAAAGGCCATCGTGGACC
TGCTGTTCAAGACCAACCGGAAAGTGACCGTGAAGCAGCTGAAAGAGGACTACTTCAAGAAAATCGAGTG
CTTCGACTCCGTGGAAATCTCCGGCGTGGAAGATCGGTTCAACGCCTCCCTGGGCACATACCACGATCTG
CTGAAAATTATCAAGGACAAGGACTTCCTGGACAATGAGGAAAACGAGGACATTCTGGAAGATATCGTGC
TGACCCTGACACTGTTTGAGGACAGAGAGATGATCGAGGAACGGCTGAAAACCTATGCCCACCTGTTCGA
CGACAAAGTGATGAAGCAGCTGAAGCGGCGGAGATACACCGGCTGGGGCAGGCTGAGCCGGAAGCTGATC
AACGGCATCCGGGACAAGCAGTCCGGCAAGACAATCCTGGATTTCCTGAAGTCCGACGGCTTCGCCAACA
GAAACTTCATGCAGCTGATCCACGACGACAGCCTGACCTTTAAAGAGGACATCCAGAAAGCCCAGGTGTC
CGGCCAGGGCGATAGCCTGCACGAGCACATTGCCAATCTGGCCGGCAGCCCCGCCATTAAGAAGGGCATC
CTGCAGACAGTGAAGGTGGTGGACGAGCTCGTGAAAGTGATGGGCCGGCACAAGCCCGAGAACATCGTGA
TCGAAATGGCCAGAGAGAACCAGACCACCCAGAAGGGACAGAAGAACAGCCGCGAGAGAATGAAGCGGAT
CGAAGAGGGCATCAAAGAGCTGGGCAGCCAGATCCTGAAAGAACACCCCGTGGAAAACACCCAGCTGCAG
AACGAGAAGCTGTACCTGTACTACCTGCAGAATGGGCGGGATATGTACGTGGACCAGGAACTGGACATCA
ACCGGCTGTCCGACTACGATGTGGACCATATCGTGCCTCAGAGCTTTCTGAAGGACGACTCCATCGACAA
CAAGGTGCTGACCAGAAGCGACAAGAACCGGGGCAAGAGCGACAACGTGCCCTCCGAAGAGGTCGTGAAG
AAGATGAAGAACTACTGGCGGCAGCTGCTGAACGCCAAGCTGATTACCCAGAGAAAGTTCGACAATCTGA
CCAAGGCCGAGAGAGGCGGCCTGAGCGAACTGGATAAGGCCGGCTTCATCAAGAGACAGCTGGTGGAAAC
CCGGCAGATCACAAAGCACGTGGCACAGATCCTGGACTCCCGGATGAACACTAAGTACGACGAGAATGAC
AAGCTGATCCGGGAAGTGAAAGTGATCACCCTGAAGTCCAAGCTGGTGTCCGATTTCCGGAAGGATTTCC
AGTTTTACAAAGTGCGCGAGATCAACAACTACCACCACGCCCACGACGCCTACCTGAACGCCGTCGTGGG
AACCGCCCTGATCAAAAAGTACCCTAAGCTGGAAAGCGAGTTCGTGTACGGCGACTACAAGGTGTACGAC
GTGCGGAAGATGATCGCCAAGAGCGAGCAGGAAATCGGCAAGGCTACCGCCAAGTACTTCTTCTACAGCA
ACATCATGAACTTTTTCAAGACCGAGATTACCCTGGCCAACGGCGAGATCCGGAAGCGGCCTCTGATCGA
GACAAACGGCGAAACCGGGGAGATCGTGTGGGATAAGGGCCGGGATTTTGCCACCGTGCGGAAAGTGCTG
AGCATGCCCCAAGTGAATATCGTGAAAAAGACCGAGGTGCAGACAGGCGGCTTCAGCAAAGAGTCTATCC
TGCCCAAGAGGAACAGCGATAAGCTGATCGCCAGAAAGAAGGACTGGGACCCTAAGAAGTACGGCGGCTT
CGACAGCCCCACCGTGGCCTATTCTGTGCTGGTGGTGGCCAAAGTGGAAAAGGGCAAGTCCAAGAAACTG
AAGAGTGTGAAAGAGCTACTGGGGATCACCATCATGGAAAGAAGCAGCTTCGAGAAGAATCCCATCGACT
TTCTGGAAGCCAAGGGCTACAAAGAAGTGAAAAAGGACCTGATCATCAAGCTGCCTAAGTACTCCCTGTT
CGAGCTGGAAAACGGCCGGAAGAGAATGCTGGCCTCTGCCGGCGAACTGCAGAAGGGAAACGAACTGGCC
CTGCCCTCCAAATATGTGAACTTCCTGTACCTGGCCAGCCACTATGAGAAGCTGAAGGGCTCCCCCGAGG
ATAATGAGCAGAAACAGCTGTTTGTGGAACAGCACAAGCACTACCTGGACGAGATCATCGAGCAGATCAG
CGAGTTCTCCAAGAGAGTGATCCTGGCCGACGCTAATCTGGACAAAGTGCTGTCCGCCTACAACAAGCAC
CGGGATAAGCCCATCAGAGAGCAGGCCGAGAATATCATCCACCTGTTTACCCTGACCAATCTGGGAGCCC
CTGCCGCCTTCAAGTACTTTGACACCACCATCGACCGGAAGAGGTACACCAGCACCAAAGAGGTGCTGGA
CGCCACCCTGATCCACCAGAGCATCACCGGCCTGTACGAGACACGGATCGACCTGTCTCAGCTGGGAGGC
GACAGCGGACCTAAGAAAAAGAGGAAGGTGGCGGCCGCTGGATCCGGCAGTGGAGAGGGCAGAGGAAGTC
TGCTAACATGCGGTGACGTCGAGGAGAATCCTGGCCCAAGCGAGCTGATTAAGGAGAACATGCACATGAA
GCTCTACATGGAGGGCACCGTGGACAACCATCACTTCAAGTGCACATCCGAGGGCGAAGGCAAGCCCTAC
GAGGGCACCCAGACCATGAGAATCAAGGTGGTCGAGGGCGGCCCTCTCCCCTTCGCCTTCGACATCCTGG
CTACTAGCTTCCTCTACGGCAGCAAGACCTTCATCAACCACACCCAGGGCATCCCCGACTTCTTCAAGCA
GTCCTTCCCTGAGGGCTTCACATGGGAGAGAGTCACCACATACGAAGACGGGGGCGTGCTGACCGCTACC
CAGGACACCAGCCTCCAGGACGGCTGCCTCATCTACAACGTCAAGATCAGAGGGGTGAACTTCACATCCA
ACGGCCCTGTGATGCAGAAGAAAACACTCGGCTGGGAGGCCTTCACCGAAACGCTGTACCCCGCTGACGG
CGGCCTGGAAGGCAGAAACGACATGGCCCTGAAGCTCGTGGGCGGGAGCCATCTGATCGCAAACATCAAG
ACCACATATAGATCCAAGAAACCCGCTAAGAACCTCAAGATGCCTGGCGTCTACTATGTGGACTACAGAC
TGGAAAGAATCAAGGAGGCCAACAACGAGACCTACGTCGAGCAGCACGAGGTGGCAGTGGCCAGATACTG
CGACCTCCCTAGCAAACTGGGGCACAAGCTTAATTAATCTAGATTATCGGTAATTTCCCATGATTCCTTC
ATATTTGCATATACGATACAAGGCTGTTAGAGAGATAATTAGAATTAATTTGACTGTAAACACAAAGATA
TTAGTACAAAATACGTGACGTAGAAAGTAATAATTTCTTGGGTAGTTTGCAGTTTTAAAATTATGTTTTA
AAATGGACTATCATATGCTTACCGTAACTTGAAAGTATTTCGATTTCTTGGCTTTATATATCTTGTGGAA
AGGACGAAACACCGGAGACGGTTGTAAATGAGCACACAAAATACACATGCTAAAATATTATATTCTATGA
CCTTTATAAAATCAACCAAAATCTTCTTTTTAATAACTTTAGTATCAATAATTAGAATTTTTATGTTCCT
TTTTGCAAACTTTTAATAAAAATGAGCAAAATAAAAAAACGCTAGTTTTAGTAACTCGCGTTGTTTTCTT
CACCTTTAATAATAGCTACTCCACCACTTGTTCCTAAGCGGTCAGCTCCTGCTTCAATCATTTTTTGAGC
ATCTTCAAATGTTCTAACTCCACCAGCTGCTTTAACTAAAGCATTGTCTTTAACAACTGACTTCATTAGT
TTAACATCTTCAAATGTTGCACCTGATTTTGAAAATCCTGTTGATGTTTTAACAAATTCTAATCCAGCTT
CAACAGCTATTTCACAAGCTTTCATGATTTCTTCTTTTGTTAATAAACAATTTTCCATAATACATTTAAC
AACATGTGATCCAGCTGCTCGTCTCTAAGCTTGGCGTAACTAGATCTTGAGACAAATGGCAGTATTCATC
CACAATTTTAAAAGAAAAGGGGGGATTGGGGGGTACAGTGCAGGGGAAAGAATAGTAGACATAATAGCAA
CAGACATACAAACTAAAGGAATTCGATATCAAGCTTATCGGTAATCAACCTCTGGATTACAAAATTTGTG
AAAGATTGACTGGTATTCTTAACTATGTTGCTCCTTTTACGCTATGTGGATACGCTGCTTTAATGCCTTT
GTATCATGCTATTGCTTCCCGTATGGCTTTCATTTTCTCCTCCTTGTATAAATCCTGGTTGCTGTCTCTT
TATGAGGAGTTGTGGCCCGTTGTCAGGCAACGTGGCGTGGTGTGCACTGTGTTTGCTGACGCAACCCCCA
CTGGTTGGGGCATTGCCACCACCTGTCAGCTCCTTTCCGGGACTTTCGCTTTCCCCCTCCCTATTGCCAC
GGCGGAACTCATCGCCGCCTGCCTTGCCCGCTGCTGGACAGGGGCTCGGCTGTTGGGCACTGACAATTCC
GTGGTGTTGTCGGGGAAATCATCGTCCTTTCCTTGGCTGCTCGCCTGTGTTGCCACCTGGATTCTGCGCG
GGACGTCCTTCTGCTACGTCCCTTCGGCCCTCAATCCAGCGGACCTTCCTTCCCGCGGCCTGCTGCCGGC
TCTGCGGCCTCTTCCGCGTCTTCGCCTTCGCCCTCAGACGAGTCGGATCTCCCTTTGGGCCGCCTCCCCG
CATCGATACCGTCGACCTCGAGACCTAGAAAAACATGGAGCAATCACAAGTAGCAATACAGCAGCTACCA
ATGCTGATTGTGCCTGGCTAGAAGCACAAGAGGAGGAGGAGGTGGGTTTTCCAGTCACACCTCAGGTACC
TTTAAGACCAATGACTTACAAGGCAGCTGTAGATCTTAGCCACTTTTTAAAAGAAAAGGGGGGACTGGAA
GGGCTAATTCACTCCCAACGAAGACAAGATATCCTTGATCTGTGGATCTACCACACACAAGGCTACTTCC
CTGATTGGCAGAACTACACACCAGGGCCAGGGATCAGATATCCACTGACCTTTGGATGGTGCTACAAGCT
AGTACCAGTTGAGCAAGAGAAGGTAGAAGAAGCCAATGAAGGAGAGAACACCCGCTTGTTACACCCTGTG
AGCCTGCATGGGATGGATGACCCGGAGAGAGAAGTATTAGAGTGGAGGTTTGACAGCCGCCTAGCATTTC
ATCACATGGCCCGAGAGCTGCATCCGGACTGTACTGGGTCTCTCTGGTTAGACCAGATCTGAGCCTGGGA
GCTCTCTGGCTAACTAGGGAACCCACTGCTTAAGCCTCAATAAAGCTTGCCTTGAGTGCTTCAAGTAGTG
TGTGCCCGTCTGTTGTGTGACTCTGGTAACTAGAGATCCCTCAGACCCTTTTAGTCAGTGTGGAAAATCT
CTAGCA
Features (pLannotate 1.2.2; 37 found; start..end, strand, type, name):
     32..256     +  polyA_signal   bGH poly(A) signal: bovine growth hormone polyadenylation signal
    260..281     +  promoter       SV40 promoter (fragment): SV40 enhancer and early promoter
    302..730     +  rep_origin     f1 ori (sequence partly withheld): f1 bacteriophage origin of replication; arrow indicates direction of (+) strand synthesis
    744..1073    +  promoter       SV40 promoter: SV40 enhancer and early promoter
   1121..1168    +  promoter       EM7 promoter: synthetic bacterial promoter&nbsp
   1187..1561    +  CDS            BleoR: antibiotic-binding protein; Sh ble from Streptoalloteichus hindustanus; confers resistance to bleomycin, phleomycin, and Zeocin™
   1571..1696    +  CDS            ble (fragment): BLE_KLEPN - Experimental evidence at protein level: Swiss-Prot protein existence level 1. Binding protein with a strong affinity to the bleomycin family of antibiotics. Binds to CL990; an antimitotic-antibiotic compound. From Klebsiella pneumoniae.
   1691..1812    +  polyA_signal   SV40 poly(A) signal: SV40 polyadenylation signal
   1883..1905    -  protein_bind   lac operator (fragment): The lac repressor binds to the lac operator to inhibit transcription in E. coli. This inhibition can be relieved by adding lactose or isopropyl-β-D-thiogalactopyranoside (IPTG). lac repressor encoded by lacI
   1909..1939    -  promoter       lac promoter: promoter for the E. coli lac operon
   1954..1975    -  protein_bind   CAP binding site: CAP binding activates transcription in the presence of cAMP. E. coli catabolite activator protein
   1988..2080    -  CDS            lacI (fragment): lac repressor; lacI; The lac repressor binds to the lac operator to inhibit transcription in E. coli. This inhibition can be relieved by adding lactose or isopropyl-β-D-thiogalactopyranoside (IPTG).
   2263..2851    -  rep_origin     ori: high-copy-number ColE1/pMB1/pBR322/pUC origin of replication
   3022..3882    -  CDS            AmpR: β-lactamase; bla; confers resistance to ampicillin, carbenicillin, and related antibiotics
   3883..3987    -  promoter       AmpR promoter: bla
   4046..4098    -  misc_feature   bom (fragment): basis of mobility region from pBR322
   4253..4632    +  enhancer       CMV enhancer: human cytomegalovirus immediate early enhancer
   4633..4832    +  promoter       CMV promoter: human cytomegalovirus (CMV) immediate early promoter
   4850..5030    +  LTR            5' LTR (truncated): truncated 5' long terminal repeat (LTR) from HIV-1
   5077..5202    +  misc_feature   HIV-1 Ψ: packaging signal of human immunodeficiency virus type 1
   5186..5549    +  CDS            HIV-1 gag (fragment): gag protein from human immunodeficiency virus 1; gag
   5695..5928    +  misc_feature   RRE: The Rev response element (RRE) of HIV-1 allows for Rev-dependent mRNA export from the nucleus to the cytoplasm.
   6305..6405    +  CDS            Rev (fragment): human immunodeficiency virus 1 (HIV-1) Rev protein; rev; enhances nuclear export of unspliced and incompletely spliced viral mRNAs
   6455..6572    +  misc_feature   cPPT/CTS: central polypurine tract and central termination sequence of HIV-1
   6629..6695    +  CDS            small t antigen (fragment): SV40 (simian virus 40) small t antigen
   6702..7880    +  promoter       EF-1α promoter: strong constitutive promoter for human elongation factor EF-1α
   7896..7943    +  CDS            nucleoplasmin NLS: bipartite nuclear localization signal from nucleoplasmin
   7944..9545    +  CDS            Cas9(N): N-terminal portion of Streptococcus pyogenes Cas9 (Zetsche et al., 2015)
   9546..12044   +  CDS            Cas9(C): C-terminal portion of Streptococcus pyogenes Cas9 (Zetsche et al., 2015)
  12150..12848   +  CDS            TagBFP: monomeric blue fluorescent protein mammalian codon-optimized
  12864..13096   +  promoter       U6 promoter: RNA polymerase III promoter for human U6 snRNA
  13282..13614   -  CDS            deoC (fragment): DEOC_BACHD - Also known as dra. Experimental evidence at protein level: Swiss-Prot protein existence level 1. Catalyzes a reversible aldol reaction between acetaldehyde and D-glyceraldehyde 3-phosphate to generate 2-deoxy-D-ribose 5- phosphate. From Bacillus halodurans (strain ATCC BAA-125 / DSM 18197 / FERM 7344 / JCM 9153 / C-125).
  13657..13739   +  misc_feature   cPPT/CTS (fragment): central polypurine tract and central termination sequence of HIV-1
  13738..13761   +  misc_feature   MCS (fragment): pBluescript multiple cloning site
  13764..14352   +  misc_feature   WPRE: woodchuck hepatitis virus posttranscriptional regulatory element
  14289..14870   +  CDS            nef (fragment): NEF_HV1H2 - Experimental evidence at protein level: Swiss-Prot protein existence level 1. Extracellular Nef protein targets CD4(+) T-lymphocytes for apoptosis by interacting with CXCR4 surface receptors. From Human immunodeficiency virus type 1 group M subtype B (isolate HXB2) (HIV-1).
  14877..15057   +  LTR            5' LTR (truncated): truncated 5' long terminal repeat (LTR) from HIV-1
