[The description below was written by a language model from this plasmid's Addgene catalogue record and pLannotate feature annotations shown in this document.]
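Description:
lenti.Cas9.BFP.sgRNA.parental is an empty-backbone lentiviral CRISPR vector of about 15 kb, derived from lenti dCas9-VP64_Blast and designed as a one-vector system that delivers both wild-type Streptococcus pyogenes Cas9 and a guide RNA cassette. It is propagated in E. coli through a high-copy ColE1/pUC-type origin with ampicillin resistance. The backbone also carries an f1 origin and an SV40/EM7-driven bleomycin/Zeocin resistance cassette outside the viral region. The lentiviral portion has a CMV enhancer/promoter fused to a truncated HIV-1 5' LTR, which drives genomic RNA production in packaging cells. This is followed by the Ψ packaging signal, RRE for Rev-dependent export, cPPT/CTS, WPRE and a truncated LTR at the 3' end. This layout is typical of third-generation transfer vectors.

Within the provirus, the EF-1α promoter drives Cas9 carrying an N-terminal nucleoplasmin NLS and, according to the catalogue entry, a C-terminal SV40 NLS. The annotation splits Cas9 into adjoining N- and C-terminal segments, but together they form one contiguous coding sequence. TagBFP lies just downstream of Cas9. The short gap between them is unannotated, so the record does not state how the two are linked (for example by a 2A peptide). BFP replaces drug selection as the mammalian marker, allowing transduced cells to be isolated by fluorescence sorting. A human U6 promoter follows, and is succeeded by a region annotated only as a bacterial gene fragment, probably a stuffer to be replaced by a guide sequence. The sgRNA scaffold itself is not annotated. No guide is included, so this parental plasmid serves as the starting point for cloning individual sgRNAs or libraries for Cas9 editing.
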