Addgene plasmid #196715: lenti.Cas9.BFP.sgRNA.parental
Purpose: (Empty Backbone) Sortable WT-SpCas9 expression and guide cassette (1-vector system).
Depositing lab: Bernhard Schmierer. Depositing organization: Karolinska Institutet.
Backbone
  Vector backbone: lenti dCas9-VP64_Blast (#61425)
  Backbone manufacturer: Feng Zhang Lab
  Vector type: Lentiviral, CRISPR
  Selectable markers: BFP
  Tag / fusion protein: Nucleoplasmin NLS (N terminal on backbone); SV40 NLS (C terminal on backbone)
Growth in bacteria
  Bacterial resistance: Ampicillin, 100 μg/mL
  Growth temperature: 30°C
  Growth strain: NEB Stable
  Copy number: Unknown
Gene/Insert
  Gene/Insert name: None
  Tag / fusion protein: Nucleoplasmin NLS (N terminal on backbone); SV40 NLS (C terminal on backbone)
Terms and licenses: Academic/Nonprofit Terms; Industry Terms: Not Available to Industry
How to cite: lenti.Cas9.BFP.sgRNA.parental was a gift from Bernhard Schmierer (Addgene plasmid # 196715 ; http://n2t.net/addgene:196715 ; RRID:Addgene_196715)
